>Addgene plasmid #133199 | pOPS0558 | addgene full sequence | sequence record 275845 | Addgene NGS Result
CGCTCTTGGACTCCTGTTGATAGATCCAGTAATGACCTCAGAACTCCATCTGGATTTGTTCAGAACGCTC
GGTTGCCGCCGGGCGTTTTTTATTGGTGAGAATCCAGGCAATTGTGTCTCAAAATCTCTGATGTTACATT
GCACAAGATAAAAATATATCATCATGAACAATAAAACTGTCTGCTTACATAAACAGTAATACAAGGGGTG
TTATGAGCCATATTCAGCGTGAAACGAGCTGTAGCCGTCCGCGTCTGAACAGCAACATGGATGCGGATCT
GTATGGCTATAAATGGGCGCGTGATAACGTGGGTCAGAGCGGCGCGACCATTTATCGTCTGTATGGCAAA
CCGGATGCGCCGGAACTGTTTCTGAAACATGGCAAAGGCAGCGTGGCGAACGATGTGACCGATGAAATGG
TGCGTCTGAACTGGCTGACCGAATTTATGCCGCTGCCGACCATTAAACATTTTATTCGCACCCCGGATGA
TGCGTGGCTGCTGACCACCGCGATTCCGGGCAAAACCGCGTTTCAGGTGCTGGAAGAATATCCGGATAGC
GGCGAAAACATTGTGGATGCGCTGGCCGTGTTTCTGCGTCGTCTGCATAGCATTCCGGTGTGCAACTGCC
CGTTTAACAGCGATCGTGTGTTTCGTCTGGCCCAGGCGCAGAGCCGTATGAACAACGGCCTGGTGGATGC
GAGCGATTTTGATGATGAACGTAACGGCTGGCCGGTGGAACAGGTGTGGAAAGAAATGCATAAACTGCTG
CCGTTTAGCCCGGATAGCGTGGTGACCCACGGCGATTTTAGCCTGGATAACCTGATTTTCGATGAAGGCA
AACTGATTGGCTGCATTGATGTGGGCCGTGTGGGCATTGCGGATCGTTATCAGGATCTGGCCATTCTGTG
GAACTGCCTGGGCGAATTTAGCCCGAGCCTGCAAAAACGTCTGTTTCAGAAATATGGCATTGATAATCCG
GATATGAACAAACTGCAATTTCATCTGATGCTGGATGAATTTTTCTAATAATTAATTGAACTACTTTTCC
GCTGCATAACCCTGCTTCGGGGTCATTATAGCGATTTTTTCGGTATATCCATCCTTTTTCGCACGATATA
CAGGATTTTGCCAAAGGGTTCGTGTAGACTTTCCTTGGTGTATCCAACGGCGTCAGCCGGGCAGGATAGG
TGAAGTAGGCCCACCCGCGAGCGGGTGTTCCTTCTTCACTGTCCCTTATTCGCACCTGGCGGTGCTCAAC
GGGAATCCTGCTCTGCGAGGCTGGCCGTAGGCCGGCCGCGATGCAGGTGGCTGCTGAACCCCCAGCCGGA
ACTGACCCCACAAGGCCCTAGCGTTTGCAATGCACCAGGTCATCATTGACCCAGGCGTGTTCCACCAGGC
CGCTGCCTCGCAACTCTTCGCAGGCTTCGCCGACCTGCTCGCGCCACTTCTTCACGCGGGTGGAATCCGA
TCCGCACATGAGGCGGAAGGTTTCCAGCTTGAGCGGGTACGGCTCCCGGTGCGAGCTGAAATAGTCGAAC
ATCCGTCGGGCCGTCGGCGACAGCTTGCGGTACTTCTCCCATATGAATTTCGTGTAGTGGTCGCCAGCAA
ACAGCACGACGATTTCCTCGTCGATCAGGACCTGGCAACGGGACGTTTTCTTGCCACGGTCCAGGACGCG
GAAGCGGTGCAGCAGCGACACCGATTCCAGGTGCCCAACGCGGTCGGACGTGAAGCCCATCGCCGTCGCC
TGTAGGCGCGACAGGCATTCCTCGGCCTTCGTGTAATACCGGCCATTGATCGACCAGCCCAGGTCCTGGC
AAAGCTCGTAGAACGTGAAGGTGATCGGCTCGCCGATAGGGGTGCGCTTCGCGTACTCCAACACCTGCTG
CCACACCAGTTCGTCATCGTCGGCCCGCAGCTCGACGCCGGTGTAGGTGATCTTCACGTCCTTGTTGACG
TGGAAAATGACCTTGTTTTGCAGCGCCTCGCGCGGGATTTTCTTGTTGCGCGTGGTGAACAGGGCAGAGC
GGGCCGTGTCGTTTGGCATCGCTCGCATCGTGTCCGGCCACGGCGCAATATCGAACAAGGAAAGCTGCAT
TTCCTTGATCTGCTGCTTCGTGTGTTTCAGCAACGCGGCCTGCTTGGCTTCGCTGACCTGTTTTGCCAGG
TCCTCGCCGGCGGTTTTTCGCTTCTTGGTCGTCATAGTTCCTCGCGTGTCGATGGTCATCGACTTCGCCA
AACCTGCCGCCTCCTGTTCGAGCCGACGCGAACGCTCCACGGCGGCCGATGGCGCGGGCAGGGCAGGGGG
AGCCAGTTGCACGCTGTCGCGCTCGATCTTGGCCGTAGCTTGCTGGACTATCGAGCCGACGGACTGGAAG
GTTTCGCGGGGCGCACGCATGACGGTGCGGCTTGCGATGGTTTCGGCATCCTCGGCGGAAAACCCCGCGT
CGATCAGTTCTTGCCTGTATGCCTTCCGGTCAAACGTCCGATTCATTCACCCTCCTTGCGGGATTGCCCC
GGAATTAATTCCCCGGATCGATCCGTCGATCTTGATCCCCTGCGCCATCAGATCCTTGGCGGCAAGAAAG
CCATCCAGTTTACTTTGCAGGGCTTCCCAACCTTACCAGAGGGCGCCCCAGCTGGCAATTCCGGTTCGCT
TGCTGTCCATAAAACCGCCCAGTCTAGCTATCGCCATGTAAGCCCACTGCAAGCTACCTGCTTTCTCTTT
GCGCTTGCGTTTTCCCTTGTCCAGATAGCCCAGTAGCTGACATTCATCCGGGGTCAGCACCGTTTCTGCG
GACTGGCTTTCTACGTGGCTGCCATTTTTGGGGTGAGGCCGTTCGCGGCCGAGGGGCGCAGCCCCTGGGG
GGATGGGAGGCCCGCGTTAGCGGGCCGGGAGGGTTCGAGAAGGGGGGGCACCCCCCTTCGGCGTGCGCGG
TCACGCGCACAGGGCGCAGCCCTGGTTAAAAACAAGGTTTATAAATATTGGTTTAAAAGCAGGTTAAAAG
ACAGGTTAGCGGTGGCCGAAAAACGGGCGGAAACCCTTGCAAATGCTGGATTTTCTGCCTGTGGACAGCC
CCTCAAATGTCAATAGGTGCGCCCCTCATCTGTCAGCACTCTGCCCCTCAAGTGTCAAGGATCGCGCCCC
TCATCTGTCAGTAGTCGCGCCCCTCAAGTGTCAATACCGCAGGGCACTTATCCCCAGGCTTGTCCACATC
ATCTGTGGGAAACTCGCGTAAAATCAGGCGTTTTCGCCGATTTGCGAGGCTGGCCAGCTCCACGTCGCCG
GCCGAAATCGAGCCTGCCCCTCATCTGTCAACGCCGCGCCGGGTGAGTCGGCCCCTCAAGTGTCAACGTC
CGCCCCTCATCTGTCAGTGAGGGCCAAGTTTTCCGCGAGGTATCCACAACGCCGGCGGCCCTACATGGCT
CTGCTGTAGTGAGTGGGTTGCGCTCCGGCAGCGGTCCTGATCCCCCGCAGAAAAAAAGGATCTCAAGAAG
ATCCTTTGATCTTTTCTACATTACTGCATGAGCTTGTGGAAGTGTGCTGAGCATAAATGATTCTCCTAGC
TGTTCTTTGGGTAAGTACGCCATCAGGACGTTGTGAGTGGCGCGATTTTTAGCGGCTGAAATCAGCCCTT
GAGCCTGTCGGCAAGTCGCGTCATGAGGTCCATGCGCTCATGCAGGATCGCCACGACCAACGCGGGTTCG
CCCGCACGCGGCAGGCAAAAAACGTAGTGGTGTTCGCAGCGGGCCATCCGCAGCGCGGGAAAGAGTTCGC
TCATGTCCTTAAACGGGCCTTCGCCGGCGGCAAGCCTGGCTATGCCCTGTTCCAGCTTAGCGATATAGCG
GCGCACCTGCGCCGCGCCCCACTCCCGGCGCGTGTAGCGGATGATGCCGCGTAGATCGGCTTCGGCCTCA
GCCGTGAGGATGTAGGCCGTCAAGCGCGATCCCCGCTGAGTTCTTCATCAAGAATTTCGCCGACGCTCTT
GGTGGACACCTTGCCGGCAAGCCCATCGTTGATGCGGTTCCCCAGCATGGTTTTCAGTTCCTGCCATGCC
TGATCGGCATCAGCGTCACCGGGGAACAGACGTTCGAGGGCGTATTGCTTAATGGTCTTGCCCTGCAAGG
CGGCCAGGGCTTTCAGGCTCTGGTGCTGCTGGTCCGTCATGTCGATTGTCAGGCGGCTCATTGGATAACC
TCCATAAAATACACGTAACCACATTAGCACATATGTGGGCGTGAGGCTACAGCGCGAGGCGCATTAAGGT
CGGGAAAATGCGCTAGGCGCATTTAAATTGCGTATTGCTGTAATGCGCCATGCCGGCTAGACTAGGCCCA
AATGGGTATACCCAATTTGACCAAGGGGGACGCGATGAGGGCGGCCAAGCACTACCGACAACTTCTATCC
ATCGACTTCAACATCGAGGCGCTGGCCTTCGTGCCTGGACCCGACGGCACACGCGGCCGGCGCATCCACG
TCCTGGGGCGCGAGGTCCGCGACCGGCCCGGCCTGGTCGAGTACCTTTCGCCGGCGTTCGGCTCGCGGGT
GGCGCTGGACGGCTACTGCAAGGCCAATTTCGATGCAGTGCTGCACCTGGCGTACCCCGATCATCAGCAA
TGGGGCCACGCATGAAGCGCCGAAGCTACGCCATGCTGCGCGCCGCTGCCGCGCTGGCCGTCCTGGTCGT
TGCCTCGCCGGCATGGGCCGAGCTGCGCGGCGAGGTCGTGCGCATCATCGACGGCGACACCATCGACGTG
CTGGTAGACAAGCAGCCGGTGCGCGTGCGCCTGGTGGACATTGACGCGCCGGAAAAGCGGCAAGCCTTCG
GCGAACGTGCGCGCCAGGCGCTGGCCGGCATGGTGTTCCGCCGGCACGTCCTGGTCGACGAGAAGGACAC
CGACCGTTACGGCCGCACGCTGGGCACCGTCTGGGTCAACATGGAGCTGGCCAGCCGGCCGCCGCAGCCG
CGCAACGTCAACGCCGCGATGGTTCACCAGGGCATGGCGTGGGCCTATCGCTTCCACGGCCGCGCGGCCG
ACCCTGAAATGCTGCGGCTCGAACAGGAGGCGCGAGGCAAGCGCGTCGGCCTCTGGTCCGATCCGCACGC
CGTCGAGCCGTGGAAATGGCGACGCGAGAGCAACAACCGGAGGGACGAAGGTTGAAGGTCGCCCGCATCT
ACCTGCGCGCCAGTACGGACGAGCAGAATCTTGAACGCCAGGAGAGCCTTGTAGCGGCCACGCGGGCCGC
CGGGTACTACGTCGCCGGCATCTACCGCGAGAAGGCGTCCGGCGCACGCGCCGACCGGCCCGAGCTGCTG
CGCATGATCGCGGACCTGCAACCTGGTGAAGTCGTCGTTGCGGAGAAGATCGACCGCATCAGCCGCTTGC
CGTTGGCCGAGGCCGAGCGCCTGGTTGCGTCGATCCGGGCCAAAGGGGCCAAGCTGGCCGTGCCTGGCGT
GGTGGACCTGTCGGAGCTGGCCGCCGAGGCGAACGGAGTGGCGAAAATCGTTCTGGAATCCGTCCAGGAC
ATGCTTTTGAAGCTCGCCTTGCAGATGGCCCGCGACGACTACGAGGATCGGCGCGAGCGTCAACGTCAGG
GTGTCCAGTTGGCGAAGGCCGCCGGCCGCTACACCGGCCGCAAACGTGACGCCGGCATGCACGACCGCAT
CATCACGCTTCGCTCCGGCGGATCGAGCATTGCCAAGACGGCCAAGCTGGTCGGATGCAGCCCGAGCCAG
GTCAAACGAGTGTGGGCGGCCTGGAACGCGCAGCAGCAAAAATAAAGCCGGGCAGTGCCCGGCTTTTCTC
ACCTTTTCGCGTCCCGCAGGGCCGCTGCGAGCGCCCTACCTAGATCCTCGCTTTCCCCCTCGGTGTAGTC
CGGCCAGGGCACGAAGGGCGCGGATGCGAACCTGTTGAGCAGGTCAGATCTAGGGCGGCGGATTTGTCCT
ACTCAGGAGAGCGTTCACCGACAAACAACAGATAAAACGAAAGGCCCAGTCTTTCGACTGAGCCTTTCGT
TTTATTTGATGCCTGCCGAATTCGGATCCGGAGCTCGACACGACATTGTCGTCACCTTTGTCGGGTCCGC
GACAAGCTTTTTGTTCCTCGATCCCGTATGTTTTCGCCTAAATATCTGAAACAGCAGCAAATTATTTTTC
GTTAGCTCAATCGGCCCACTTGGCACGAGTCTTGAAATTTATTGCGAGGCGGCGGAGCTGCCGGCCGCAT
CCGTGCGGCATAACCACGGTTGTGAACAAATGAAGGAAGGCCAAATGCGTAAAGGCGAAGAGCTGTTCAC
TGGTGTCGTCCCTATTCTGGTGGAACTGGATGGTGATGTCAACGGTCATAAGTTTTCCGTGCGTGGCGAG
GGTGAAGGTGACGCAACTAATGGTAAACTGACGCTGAAGTTCATCTGTACTACTGGTAAACTGCCGGTAC
CTTGGCCGACTCTGGTAACGACGCTGACTTATGGTGTTCAGTGCTTTGCTCGTTATCCGGACCATATGAA
GCAGCATGACTTCTTCAAGTCCGCCATGCCGGAAGGCTATGTGCAGGAACGCACGATTTCCTTTAAGGAT
GACGGCACGTACAAAACGCGTGCGGAAGTGAAATTTGAAGGCGATACCCTGGTAAACCGCATTGAGCTGA
AAGGCATTGACTTTAAAGAAGATGGCAATATCCTGGGCCATAAGCTGGAATACAATTTTAACAGCCACAA
TGTTTACATCACCGCCGATAAACAAAAAAATGGCATTAAAGCGAATTTTAAAATTCGCCACAACGTTGAG
GATGGCAGCGTGCAGCTGGCTGATCACTACCAGCAAAACACTCCAATCGGTGATGGTCCTGTTCTGCTGC
CAGACAATCACTATCTGAGCACGCAAAGCGTTCTGTCTAAAGATCCGAACGAGAAACGCGATCATATGGT
TCTGCTGGAGTTCGTAACCGCAGCGGGCATCACGCATGGTATGGATGAACTGTACAAATGAGCTTGTGTT
GTCGTGCCGTTTTACAACGTCGTGACTGGG
Features (pLannotate 1.2.2; 14 found; start..end, strand, type, name):
      9..103     +  terminator     lambda t0 terminator: transcription terminator from phage lambda
    213..1025    +  CDS            aphA1: KKA1_ECOLX - Also known as nptI. Protein inferred from homology: Swiss-Prot protein existence level 3. Resistance to kanamycin and structurally-related aminoglycosides, including amikacin. From Escherichia coli.
   1179..1287    +  oriT           oriT: incP origin of transfer
   1348..2496    -  CDS            trfA: trans-acting replication protein that binds to and activates oriV
   2548..2829    -  CDS            tnpA (fragment): TN5P_ECOLX - Also known as tnp. Experimental evidence at protein level: Swiss-Prot protein existence level 1. Mediates transposition of transposon Tn5 by a 'cut and paste' mechanism. First, the monomeric transposase binds the 19 bp inverted DNA repeats flanking the transposon. Then, dimerization of the DNA- bound transposase creates a synaptic DNA complex. After nicking of the first DNA strand, excision of the transposon proceeds through a series of intermediates. The transposase then mediates the insertion of the transposon at a new site by strand transfer. The activity of the wild- type tran
   2889..3420    -  rep_origin     oriV: incP origin of replication
   3476..3511    -  rep_origin     CloDF13 ori (fragment): Plasmids containing the CloDF13 (CDF) origin of replication can be propagated in E. coli cells that contain additional plasmids with compatible origins.
   3635..3943    -  CDS            parE: PARE_ECOLX - Experimental evidence at protein level: Swiss-Prot protein existence level 1. Toxin component of a type II toxin-antitoxin (TA) system involved in plasmid partition. Acts by inhibiting DNA gyrase, converting supercoiled plasmid DNA into a singly cleaved linear form in an ATP-dependent fashion. To do so it probably interacts with one of the gyrase subunits. Gyrase inhibition is prevented by antitoxin ParD, and is reversed in vitro by incubation with ParD. In cells that have lost the plasmid filamentation and growth inhibition occur; this is suppressed when ParD is supplied in trans
   3943..4191    -  CDS            parD: PARD_ECOLX - Experimental evidence at protein level: Swiss-Prot protein existence level 1. Antitoxin component of a type II toxin-antitoxin (TA) system involved in plasmid partition. Inhibits the anti-DNA gyrase activity of toxin ParE; reverses and restores gyrase catalytic activity in vitro. The parDE operon alone is capable of stabilizing an RK2-derived minireplicon under defined growth conditions in several different Gram- negative bacteria. It does so by the post-segregational killing (PSK) of plasmid-free cells, also referred to as a plasmid addiction system. Binds its own promoter, autor
   4320..5162    +  CDS            parB: PARB4_ECOLX - Protein predicted: Swiss-Prot protein existence level 4. Involved in plasmid partition. From Escherichia coli.
   5126..5782    +  CDS            parA: PARA4_ECOLX - Protein inferred from homology: Swiss-Prot protein existence level 3. Involved in plasmid partition. From Escherichia coli.
   5942..6028    -  terminator     rrnB T1 terminator: Escherichia coli rrnB; transcription terminator T1 from the E. coli rrnB gene
   6275..6988    +  CDS            superfolder GFP: GFP variant that folds robustly even when fused to poorly folded proteins (Pédelacq et al., 2006)
   7008..7030    +  CDS            lacZα (fragment): LacZα fragment of β-galactosidase; lacZ fragment
