[The description below was written by a language model from this plasmid's Addgene catalogue record and pLannotate feature annotations shown in this document.]
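Description:
pOPS0558 is a low-copy, broad-host-range bacterial reporter plasmid built on the pOGG026 backbone by Golden Gate assembly of domesticated modules, and it is one member of a set of otherwise identical "Plasmid-ID" constructs that differ only in a unique 12-nucleotide barcode. The annotated 7,030-nt sequence shows an IncP (RK2-type) replicon, with oriV and the trans-acting replication gene trfA, together with an IncP oriT that allows conjugal mobilisation from a donor E. coli strain into recipient bacteria. Stable inheritance without continuous selection is supported by the par region: the parD/parE toxin-antitoxin pair, which kills plasmid-free segregants, and the parA and parB partition genes. Selection is by kanamycin through aphA1 (nptI). Small fragments annotated as Tn5 transposase, CloDF13 ori and lacZα appear to be backbone or cloning-site remnants rather than functional parts.

The payload consists of three modules. The promoter module is PsNifH, which the record names but the feature table does not annotate; it presumably occupies the unannotated stretch upstream of the reporter. It drives superfolder GFP, so fluorescence would be expected to report expression of the nitrogen-fixation gene nifH. The terminator module carries the strain-specific barcode next to a universal primer binding site, allowing barcodes from many tagged strains to be amplified with one primer set and counted by sequencing. Lambda t0 and rrnB T1 terminators insulate the cassette from surrounding transcription. According to the associated publication title, the system is used in Rhizobium-legume symbioses to measure rhizobial competitiveness for nodule occupancy and N2 fixation in nodules at the same time.
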