Addgene plasmid #133199: pOPS0558
Purpose: Reporter plasmid with a 12-nucleotide specific "barcode" sequence. This plasmid is not available as an individual bacterial stab, but can be requested as part of the Plasmid-ID Kit (Kit #1000000168 ).
Depositing lab: Philip Poole. Depositing organization: University of Oxford. Publication: Optimizing Rhizobium-legume symbioses by simultaneous measurement of rhizobial competitiveness and N2 fixation in nodules. Mendoza-Suarez MA, Geddes BA, Sanchez-Canizares C, Ramirez-Gonzalez RH, Kirchhelle C, Jorrin B, Poole PS. Proc Natl Acad Sci U S A. 2020 May 5;117(18):9822-9831. doi: 10.1073/pnas.1921225117. Epub 2020 Apr 21. PubMed 32317381.
Backbone
  Vector backbone: pOGG026 (Addgene ID 113992)
  Vector type: Bacterial Expression
Growth in bacteria
  Bacterial resistance: Kanamycin, 50 μg/mL
  Growth temperature: 37°C
  Growth strain: ST18 (S17 delta pir delta hemA)
  Copy number: Low Copy
Gene/Insert
  Gene/Insert name: PU module (PsNifH from pOGG043), SC module (sfGFP from pOGG037), and T module (GTGTTGTCGTGC and universal primer binding site)
  Species: Synthetic
  Mutation: Domesticated for Golden Gate cloning
  Cloning method: Unknown
Terms and licenses: Academic/Nonprofit Terms; Industry Terms: Not Available to Industry
Depositor comments: The only difference is the sequence: GTGTTGTCGTGC . Please note that this plasmid may require a unique bacterial strain, so make sure to confirm that you can also obtain the appropriate growth strain. Please contact us or contact our distributors if you have any questions. This plasmid is not available as an individual bacterial stab, but can be requested as part of the Plasmid-ID Kit (Kit #1000000168 ).
How to cite: pOPS0558 was a gift from Philip Poole (Addgene plasmid # 133199)
